Addgene plasmid #78764: pCS5-3HA/p14ARF
Purpose: To overexpress p14ARF in Mammalian Cells
Depositing lab: Jaewhan Song. Depositing organization: Yonsei University. Publication: Acceleration of gastric tumorigenesis through MKRN1-mediated posttranslational regulation of p14ARF. Ko A, Shin JY, Seo J, Lee KD, Lee EW, Lee MS, Lee HW, Choi IJ, Jeong JS, Chun KH, Song J. J Natl Cancer Inst. 2012 Nov 7;104(21):1660-72. doi: 10.1093/jnci/djs424. Epub 2012 Oct 25. PubMed 23104211.
Backbone
  Vector backbone: pCS5-3xHA
  Backbone manufacturer: derived from pCS2+
  Vector type: Mammalian Expression
Growth in bacteria
  Bacterial resistance: Ampicillin, 100 μg/mL
  Growth temperature: 37°C
  Growth strain: DH5alpha
  Copy number: High Copy
Gene/Insert
  Gene/Insert name: p14ARF
  Species: H. sapiens (human)
  Entrez Gene: CDKN2A (a.k.a. ARF, CAI2, CDK4I, CDKN2, CMM2, INK4, INK4A, MLM, MTS-1, MTS1, P14, P14ARF, P16, P16-INK4A, P16INK4, P16INK4A, P19, P19ARF, TP16)
  Promoter: CMV IE94
  Tag / fusion protein: 3xHA (C terminal on backbone)
  Cloning method: Restriction Enzyme; 5′ cloning site unknown (unknown if destroyed); 3′ cloning site unknown (unknown if destroyed)
  Sequencing primers: 5′ SP6; 3′ T7
Terms and licenses: Academic/Nonprofit Terms; Industry Terms: Not Available to Industry
Depositor comments: pCS4+ is based on pCS2+, with the following unique restriction endonuclease sites are added to MCS: BsrG1, EcoRV, AscI, NcoI, EcoO019, Sfi I, Fes I, Bgl II, Nhe I. A start codon with the Kozak sequence and stop codons in all three frames are added. pCS5+ is the same as pCS4+ except that the tag is Cterminal.
How to cite: pCS5-3HA/p14ARF was a gift from Jaewhan Song (Addgene plasmid # 78764 ; http://n2t.net/addgene:78764 ; RRID:Addgene_78764)
