[The description below was written by a language model from this plasmid's Addgene catalogue record.]
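Description:
pCS5-3HA/p14ARF is a mammalian expression plasmid for overexpressing human p14ARF, the alternative reading frame product of the CDKN2A locus, with a triple HA epitope tag. The backbone, pCS5-3xHA, belongs to a family of vectors derived from pCS2+. According to the depositor's notes, the intermediate pCS4+ version expanded the multiple cloning site with a series of additional unique restriction sites and added a start codon in a Kozak context plus stop codons in all three reading frames. pCS5+ differs from pCS4+ only in placing the tag at the C terminus of the insert. The plasmid is maintained in E. coli at high copy number under ampicillin selection. No feature table is provided, so the origin of replication and the polyadenylation signal are not explicitly documented, and no mammalian selection marker is listed.

Transcription of the p14ARF coding sequence is driven by the CMV IE94 promoter, a strong cytomegalovirus immediate-early promoter that gives robust constitutive expression in transfected mammalian cells. The backbone-encoded 3xHA tag fused to the C terminus allows the protein to be detected or immunoprecipitated with anti-HA antibodies, independently of ARF-specific reagents. SP6 and T7 are listed as the 5′ and 3′ sequencing primers, indicating that these sites flank the insert. The insert was introduced by restriction cloning, but the sites used are not recorded. The stated purpose is p14ARF overexpression in mammalian cells, and the associated study concerns posttranslational regulation of p14ARF by MKRN1 in gastric tumorigenesis, for which a tagged ARF is well suited to studies of protein stability and interaction.
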