>Addgene plasmid #78764 | pCS5-3HA/p14ARF | addgene partial sequence | sequence record 149419 | CMV-F 5'-CGCAAATGGGCGGTAGGCGTG-3'
CATGCTCGTTTAGGGAACCGCCATTCTGCCTGGGGACGTCGGAGCAAGCTTGATTTAGGTGACACTATAG
AATACAAGCTACTTGTTCTTTTTGCAGGATCCAAATGGTGCGCAGGTTCTTGGTGACCCTCCGGATTCGG
CGCGCGTGCGGCCCGCCGCGAGTGAGGGTTTTCGTGGTTCACATCCCGCGGCTCACGGGGGAGTGGGCAG
CGCCAGGGGCGCCCGCCGCTGTGGCCCTCGTGCTGATGCTACTGAGGAGCCAGCGTCTAGGGCAGCAGCC
GCTTCCTAGAAGACCAGGTCATGATGATGGGCAGCGCCCGAGTGGCGGAGCTGCTGCTGCTCCACGGCGC
GGAGCCCAACTGCGCCGACCCCGCCACTCTCACCCGACCCGTGCACGACGCTGCCCGGGAGGGCTTCCTG
GACACGCTGGTGGTGCTGCACCGGGCCGGGGCGCGGCTGGACGTGCGCGATGCCTGGGGCCGTCTGCCCG
TGGACCTGGCTTGATATCTGGCGCGCCTACCATGGGGCCCGGCTACCCCTACGATGTGCCTGACTACGCT
TCCCTGGGCGGCTACCCCTACGATGTGCCTGACTACGCTTCCCTGGGCTACCCCTACGATGTGCCTGACT
ACGCTTCCCTGGGCTAGATAGCTAGCCTCCCTATAGTGAGTCGTATTACGTAGATCCAGACATGATAAGA
TACATTGATGAGTTTGGACAAACCACAACTAGAATGCAGTGAAAAAAATGCTTTATTTGTGAAATTTGTG
ATGCTATTGCTTTATTTGTAACCATTATAAGCTGCAATAAACAAGTTAACAACAACAATTGCATTCATTT
TATGTTTCAGGTTCAGGGGGAGGTGTGGGAGGTTTTTTAATTCGCGGCCGCGGCGCCCAATGCATTGGGC
CCGGTACCCAGCTTTTGTTCCCTTTAGTGAGGGTTAAATTGCGCGC
