>Addgene plasmid #78764 | pCS5-3HA/p14ARF | addgene partial sequence | sequence record 149420 | EBV-rev 5'-GTGGTTTGTCCAAACTCATC-3'
ACTCACTATAGGGAGGCTAGCTATCTAGCCCAGGGAAGCGTAGTCAGGCACATCGTAGGGGTAGCCCAGG
GAAGCGTAGTCAGGCACATCGTAGGGGTAGCCGCCCAGGGAAGCGTAGTCAGGCACATCGTAGGGGTAGC
CGGGCCCCATGGTAGGCGCGCCAGATATCAAGCCAGGTCCACGGGCAGACGGCCCCAGGCATCGCGCACG
TCCAGCCGCGCCCCGGCCCGGTGCAGCACCACCAGCGTGTCCAGGAAGCCCTCCCGGGCAGCGTCGTGCA
CGGGTCGGGTGAGAGTGGCGGGGTCGGCGCAGTTGGGCTCCGCGCCGTGGAGCAGCAGCAGCTCCGCCAC
TCGGGCGCTGCCCATCATCATGACCTGGTCTTCTAGGAAGCGGCTGCTGCCCTAGACGCTGGCTCCTCAG
TAGCATCAGCACGAGGGCCACAGCGGCGGGCGCCCCTGGCGCTGCCCACTCCCCCGTGAGCCGCGGGATG
TGAACCACGAAAACCCTCACTCGCGGCGGGCCGCACGCGCGCCGAATCCGGAGGGTCACCAAGAACCTGC
GCACCATTTGGATCCTGCAAAAAGAACAAGTAGCTTGTATTCTATAGTGTCACCTAAATCAAGCTTGCTC
CGACGTCCCCAGGCAGAATGGCGGTTCCCTAAACGAGCATTGCTTATATAGACCTCCCATTAGGCACGCC
TACCGCCCATTTACGTCAATGGAACGCCCATTTGCGTCATTGCCCCTCCCCATTGACGTCAATGGGGATG
TACTTGGCAGCCATCGCGGGCCATTTACCGCCATTGACGTCAATGGGAGTACTGCCAATGTACCCTGGCG
TACTTCAATAGTAATGTACTTGCCAAGTTA
